>Addgene plasmid #239817 | pHLsec-FAP | addgene full sequence | sequence record 481731 | Addgene NGS Result
GTCGACATTGATTATTGACTAGTTATTAATAGTAATCAATTACGGGGTCATTAGTTCATAGCCCATATAT
GGAGTTCCGCGTTACATAACTTACGGTAAATGGCCCGCCTGGCTGACCGCCCAACGACCCCCGCCCATTG
ACGTCAATAATGACGTATGTTCCCATAGTAACGCCAATAGGGACTTTCCATTGACGTCAATGGGTGGAGT
ATTTACGGTAAACTGCCCACTTGGCAGTACATCAAGTGTATCATATGCCAAGTACGCCCCCTATTGACGT
CAATGACGGTAAATGGCCCGCCTGGCATAAGAGACGTGTCCTTACCTTTTGGGTTTTTCCCTGTGTGCAT
GCCATCTCCGTTTTTGTCTTCCCTTATCCCCTGGTGCGGGGCCCCCCCCCCTCCCCCCTCCCCCCCCCCC
CCCCCCCCCCCCCCCCCCCCCCAATTTTGTATTTATTTTTTTTTTAATTTTTTGGGGCGGGGGGGGGGGG
GGGGGGGGGGGGGGGCGCGCGCGGGGCGGGGCGGGGCGGGGCGAGGGGCGGGGCGGGGCGAGGCGGAGAG
GTGCGGCGGCAGCCAATCAGAGCGGCGCGCTCCGAAAGTTTCCTTTTATGGCGAGGCGGCGGCGGCGGCG
GCCCTATAAAAAGCGAAGCGCGCGGCGGGCGGGAGTCGCTGCGCGCTGCCTTCGCCCCGTGCCCCGCTCC
GCCGCCGCCTCGCGCCGCCCGCCCCGGCTCTGACTGACCGCGTTACTCCCACAGGTGAGCGGGCGGGACG
GCCCTTCTCCTCCGGGCTGTAATTAGCGCTTGGTTTAATGACGGCTTGTTTCTTTTCTGTGGCTGCGTGA
AAGCCTTGAGGGGCTCCGGGAGGGCCCTTTGTGCGGGGGGAGCGGCTCGGGGGGTGCGTGCGTGTGTGTG
TGCGTGGGGAGCGCCGCGTGCGGCTCCGCGCTGCCCGGCGGCTGTGAGCGCTGCGGGCGCGGCGCGGGGC
TTTGTGCGCTCCGCAGTGTGCGCGAGGGGAGCGCGGCCGGGGGCGGTGCCCCGCGGTGCGGGGGGGGCTG
CGAGGGGAACAAAGGCTGCGTGCGGGGTGTGTGCGTGGGGGGGTGAGCAGGGGGTGTGGGCGCGTCGGTC
GGGCTGCAACCCCCCCTGCACCCCCCTCCCCGAGTTGCTGAGCACGGCCCGGCTTCGGGTGCGGGGCTCC
GTACGGGGCGTGGCGCGGGGCTCGCCGTGCCGGGCGGGGGGTGGCGGCAGGTGGGGGTGCCGGGCGGGGC
GGGGCCGCCTCGGGCCGGGGAGGGCTCGGGGGAGGGGCGCGGCGGCCCCCGGAGCGCCGGCGGCTGTCGA
GGCGCGGCGAGCCGCAGCCATTGCCTTTTATGGTAATCGTGCGAGAGGGCGCAGGGACTTCCTTTGTCCC
AAATCTGTGCGGAGCCGAAATCTGGGAGGCGCCGCCGCACCCCCTCTAGCGGGCGCGGGGCGAAGCGGTG
CGGCGCCGGCAGGAAGGAAATGGGCGGGGAGGGCCTTCGTGCGTCGCCGCGCCGCCGTCCCCTTCTCCCT
CTCCAGCCTCGGGGCTGTCCGCGGGGGGACGGCTGCCTTCGGGGGGGACGGGGCAGGGCGGGGTTCGGCT
TCTGGCGTGTGACCGGCGGCTCTAGAGCCTCTGCTAACCATGTTCATGCCTTCTTCTTTTTCCTACAGCT
CCTGGGCAACGTGCTGGTTATTGTGCTGTCTCATCATTTTGGCAAAGAATTGCGGCCGTCTCAGGCCGAA
TTCAAGCTTGCCACCATGGGGATCCTTCCCAGCCCTGGGATGCCTGCGCTGCTCTCCCTCGTGAGCCTTC
TCTCCGTGCTGCTGATGGGTTGCGTAGCTGAAACCGGTTTACGCCCTTCAAGAGTTCATAACTCTGAAGA
AAATACAATGAGAGCACTCACACTGAAGGATATTTTAAATGGAACATTTTCTTATAAAACATTTTTTCCA
AACTGGATTTCAGGACAAGAATATCTTCATCAATCTGCAGATAACAATATAGTACTTTATAATATTGAAA
CAGGACAATCATATACCATTTTGAGTAATAGAACCATGAAAAGTGTGAATGCTTCAAATTACGGCTTATC
ACCTGATCGGCAATTTGTATATCTAGAAAGTGATTATTCAAAGCTTTGGAGATACTCTTACACAGCAACA
TATTACATCTATGACCTTAGCAATGGAGAATTTGTAAGAGGAAATGAGCTTCCTCGTCCAATTCAGTATT
TATGCTGGTCGCCTGTTGGGAGTAAATTAGCATATGTCTATCAAAACAATATCTATTTGAAACAAAGACC
AGGAGATCCACCTTTTCAAATAACATTTAATGGAAGAGAAAATAAAATATTTAATGGAATCCCAGACTGG
GTTTATGAAGAGGAAATGCTTGCTACAAAATATGCTCTCTGGTGGTCTCCTAATGGAAAATTTTTGGCAT
ATGCGGAATTTAATGATACGGATATACCAGTTATTGCCTATTCCTATTATGGCGATGAACAATATCCTAG
AACAATAAATATTCCATACCCAAAGGCTGGAGCTAAGAATCCCGTTGTTCGGATATTTATTATCGATACC
ACTTACCCTGCGTATGTAGGTCCCCAGGAAGTGCCTGTTCCAGCAATGATAGCCTCAAGTGATTATTATT
TCAGTTGGCTCACGTGGGTTACTGATGAACGAGTATGTTTGCAGTGGCTAAAAAGAGTCCAGAATGTTTC
GGTCCTGTCTATATGTGACTTCAGGGAAGACTGGCAGACATGGGATTGTCCAAAGACCCAGGAGCATATA
GAAGAAAGCAGAACTGGATGGGCTGGTGGATTCTTTGTTTCAACACCAGTTTTCAGCTATGATGCCATTT
CGTACTACAAAATATTTAGTGACAAGGATGGCTACAAACATATTCACTATATCAAAGACACTGTGGAAAA
TGCTATTCAAATTACAAGTGGCAAGTGGGAGGCCATAAATATATTCAGAGTAACACAGGATTCACTGTTT
TATTCTAGCAATGAATTTGAAGAATACCCTGGAAGAAGAAACATCTACAGAATTAGCATTGGAAGCTATC
CTCCAAGCAAGAAGTGTGTTACTTGCCATCTAAGGAAAGAAAGGTGCCAATATTACACAGCAAGTTTCAG
CGACTACGCCAAGTACTATGCACTTGTCTGCTACGGCCCAGGCATCCCCATTTCCACCCTTCATGATGGA
CGCACTGATCAAGAAATTAAAATCCTGGAAGAAAACAAGGAATTGGAAAATGCTTTGAAAAATATCCAGC
TGCCTAAAGAGGAAATTAAGAAACTTGAAGTAGATGAAATTACTTTATGGTACAAGATGATTCTTCCTCC
TCAATTTGACAGATCAAAGAAGTATCCCTTGCTAATTCAAGTGTATGGTGGTCCCTGCAGTCAGAGTGTA
AGGTCTGTATTTGCTGTTAATTGGATATCTTATCTTGCAAGTAAGGAAGGGATGGTCATTGCCTTGGTGG
ATGGTCGAGGAACAGCTTTCCAAGGTGACAAACTCCTCTATGCAGTGTATCGAAAGCTGGGTGTTTATGA
AGTTGAAGACCAGATTACAGCTGTCAGAAAATTCATAGAAATGGGTTTCATTGATGAAAAAAGAATAGCC
ATATGGGGCTGGTCCTATGGAGGATACGTTTCATCACTGGCCCTTGCATCTGGAACTGGTCTTTTCAAAT
GTGGTATAGCAGTGGCTCCAGTCTCCAGCTGGGAATATTACGCGTCTGTCTACACAGAGAGATTCATGGG
TCTCCCAACAAAGGATGATAATCTTGAGCACTATAAGAATTCAACTGTGATGGCAAGAGCAGAATATTTC
AGAAATGTAGACTATCTTCTCATCCACGGAACAGCAGATGATAATGTGCACTTTCAAAACTCAGCACAGA
TTGCTAAAGCTCTGGTTAATGCACAAGTGGATTTCCAGGCAATGTGGTACTCTGACCAGAACCACGGCTT
ATCCGGCCTGTCCACGAACCACTTATACACCCACATGACCCACTTCCTAAAGCAGTGTTTCTCTTTGTCA
GACCTTGAGGTTCTTTTTCAGGGTCCGGGTAGTCACCACCATCACCATCACCACCACGGTAGTGCTTGGA
GTCATCCACAATTCGAAAAAGGTGGAGGTTCCGGAGGTGGATCGGGAGGTTCTGCCTGGTCTCATCCACA
ATTTGAGAAGTAATGATAGCTCGAGACTAGTATCGCGATAATTCACTCCTCAGGTGCAGGCTGCCTATCA
GAAGGTGGTGGCTGGTGTGGCCAATGCCCTGGCTCACAAATACCACTGAGATCTTTTTCCCTCTGCCAAA
AATTATGGGGACATCATGAAGCCCCTTGAGCATCTGACTTCTGGCTAATAAAGGAAATTTATTTTCATTG
CAATAGTGTGTTGGAATTTTTTGTGTCTCTCACTCGGAAGGACATATGGGAGGGCAAATCATTTAAAACA
TCAGAATGAGTATTTGGTTTAGAGTTTGGCAACATATGCCCATATGCTGGCTGCCATGAACAAAGGTTGG
CTATAAAGAGGTCATCAGTATATGAAACAGCCCCCTGCTGTCCATTCCTTATTCCATAGAAAAGCCTTGA
CTTGAGGTTAGATTTTTTTTATATTTTGTTTTGTGTTATTTTTTTCTTTAACATCCCTAAAATTTTCCTT
ACATGTTTTACTAGCCAGATTTTTCCTCCTCTCCTGACTACTCCCAGTCATAGCTGTCCCTCTTCTCTTA
TGGAGATCCCTCGACCTGCAGCCCAAGCTTGGCGTAATCATGGTCATAGCTGTTTCCTGTGTGAAATTGT
TATCCGCTCACAATTCCACACAACATACGAGCCGGAAGCATAAAGTGTAAAGCCTGGGGTGCCTAATGAG
TGAGCTAACTCACATTAATTGCGTTGCGCTCACTGCCCGCTTTCCAGTCGGGAAACCTGTCGTGCCAGCG
GATCGATCCGCTGCATTAATGAATCGGCCAACGCGCGGGGAGAGGCGGTTTGCGTATTGGGCGCTCTTCC
GCTTCCTCGCTCACTGACTCGCTGCGCTCGGTCGTTCGGCTGCGGCGAGCGGTATCAGCTCACTCAAAGG
CGGTAATACGGTTATCCACAGAATCAGGGGATAACGCAGGAAAGAACATGTGAGCAAAAGGCCAGCAAAA
GGCCAGGAACCGTAAAAAGGCCGCGTTGCTGGCGTTTTTCCATAGGCTCCGCCCCCCTGACGAGCATCAC
AAAAATCGACGCTCAAGTCAGAGGTGGCGAAACCCGACAGGACTATAAAGATACCAGGCGTTTCCCCCTG
GAAGCTCCCTCGTGCGCTCTCCTGTTCCGACCCTGCCGCTTACCGGATACCTGTCCGCCTTTCTCCCTTC
GGGAAGCGTGGCGCTTTCTCATAGCTCACGCTGTAGGTATCTCAGTTCGGTGTAGGTCGTTCGCTCCAAG
CTGGGCTGTGTGCACGAACCCCCCGTTCAGCCCGACCGCTGCGCCTTATCCGGTAACTATCGTCTTGAGT
CCAACCCGGTAAGACACGACTTATCGCCACTGGCAGCAGCCACTGGTAACAGGATTAGCAGAGCGAGGTA
TGTAGGCGGTGCTACAGAGTTCTTGAAGTGGTGGCCTAACTACGGCTACACTAGAAGAACAGTATTTGGT
ATCTGCGCTCTGCTGAAGCCAGTTACCTTCGGAAAAAGAGTTGGTAGCTCTTGATCCGGCAAACAAACCA
CCGCTGGTAGCGGTGGTTTTTTTGTTTGCAAGCAGCAGATTACGCGCAGAAAAAAAGGATCTCAAGAAGA
TCCTTTGATCTTTTCTACGGGGTCTGACGCTCAGTGGAACGAAAACTCACGTTAAGGGATTTTGGTCATG
AGATTATCAAAAAGGATCTTCACCTAGATCCTTTTAAATTAAAAATGAAGTTTTAAATCAATCTAAAGTA
TATATGAGTAAACTTGGTCTGACAGTTACCAATGCTTAATCAGTGAGGCACCTATCTCAGCGATCTGTCT
ATTTCGTTCATCCATAGTTGCCTGACTCCCCGTCGTGTAGATAACTACGATACGGGAGGGCTTACCATCT
GGCCCCAGTGCTGCAATGATACCGCGAGACCCACGCTCACCGGCTCCAGATTTATCAGCAATAAACCAGC
CAGCCGGAAGGGCCGAGCGCAGAAGTGGTCCTGCAACTTTATCCGCCTCCATCCAGTCTATTAATTGTTG
CCGGGAAGCTAGAGTAAGTAGTTCGCCAGTTAATAGTTTGCGCAACGTTGTTGCCATTGCTACAGGCATC
GTGGTGTCACGCTCGTCGTTTGGTATGGCTTCATTCAGCTCCGGTTCCCAACGATCAAGGCGAGTTACAT
GATCCCCCATGTTGTGCAAAAAAGCGGTTAGCTCCTTCGGTCCTCCGATCGTTGTCAGAAGTAAGTTGGC
CGCAGTGTTATCACTCATGGTTATGGCAGCACTGCATAATTCTCTTACTGTCATGCCATCCGTAAGATGC
TTTTCTGTGACTGGTGAGTACTCAACCAAGTCATTCTGAGAATAGTGTATGCGGCGACCGAGTTGCTCTT
GCCCGGCGTCAATACGGGATAATACCGCGCCACATAGCAGAACTTTAAAAGTGCTCATCATTGGAAAACG
TTCTTCGGGGCGAAAACTCTCAAGGATCTTACCGCTGTTGAGATCCAGTTCGATGTAACCCACTCGTGCA
CCCAACTGATCTTCAGCATCTTTTACTTTCACCAGCGTTTCTGGGTGAGCAAAAACAGGAAGGCAAAATG
CCGCAAAAAAGGGAATAAGGGCGACACGGAAATGTTGAATACTCATACTCTTCCTTTTTCAATATTATTG
AAGCATTTATCAGGGTTATTGTCTCATGAGCGGATACATATTTGAATGTATTTAGAAAAATAAACAAATA
GGGGTTCCGCGCACATTTCCCCGAAAAGTGCCACCTGG
Features (pLannotate 1.2.2; 17 found; start..end, strand, type, name):
      4..308     +  enhancer       CMV enhancer (fragment): human cytomegalovirus immediate early enhancer
    421..443     -  promoter       chicken β-actin promoter (fragment): No description available
    513..661     +  promoter       chicken β-actin promoter (fragment): contains a 21-bp deletion relative to the standard chicken β-actin promoter
    662..1678    +  intron         chimeric intron: chimera between introns from chicken β-actin and rabbit β-globin
   1676..1774    +  CDS            HBB (fragment): HBB_LEPEU - Experimental evidence at protein level: Swiss-Prot protein existence level 1. Involved in oxygen transport from the lung to the various peripheral tissues. From Lepus europaeus (European hare).
   1814..4063    +  CDS            FAP: SEPR_HUMAN - Experimental evidence at protein level: Swiss-Prot protein existence level 1. Cell surface glycoprotein serine protease that participates in extracellular matrix degradation and involved in many cellular processes including tissue remodeling, fibrosis, wound healing, inflammation and tumor growth. Both plasma membrane and soluble forms exhibit post-proline cleaving endopeptidase activity, with a marked preference for Ala/Ser-Gly-Pro-Ser/Asn/Ala consensus sequences, on substrate such as alpha-2-antiplasmin SERPINF2 and SPRY2 (PubMed:14751930, PubMed:16223769, PubMed:16480718, PubMe
   4097..4113    +  CDS            6xHis (fragment): 6xHis affinity tag
   4142..4182    +  CDS            Twin-Strep-tag (fragment): two Strep-Tag®II moieties connected by a linker for enhanced binding to Strep-Tactin®, an engineered form of streptavidin (Schmidt et al., 2013)
   4242..4316    +  CDS            HBB (fragment): HBB_PONPY - Experimental evidence at transcript level: Swiss-Prot protein existence level 2. Involved in oxygen transport from the lung to the various peripheral tissues. From Pongo pygmaeus (Bornean orangutan).
   4387..4442    +  polyA_signal   β-globin poly(A) signal: rabbit β-globin polyadenylation signal (Gil and Proudfoot, 1987)
   4827..4843    -  protein_bind   lac operator: The lac repressor binds to the lac operator to inhibit transcription in E. coli. This inhibition can be relieved by adding lactose or isopropyl-β-D-thiogalactopyranoside (IPTG). lac repressor encoded by lacI
   4851..4881    -  promoter       lac promoter: promoter for the E. coli lac operon
   4896..4917    -  protein_bind   CAP binding site: CAP binding activates transcription in the presence of cAMP. E. coli catabolite activator protein
   4933..5034    -  CDS            lacI (fragment): LACI_ECOLI - Experimental evidence at protein level: Swiss-Prot protein existence level 1. Repressor of the lactose operon. Binds allolactose as an inducer. From Escherichia coli (strain K12).
   5217..5805    -  rep_origin     ori: high-copy-number ColE1/pMB1/pBR322/pUC origin of replication
   5976..6836    -  CDS            AmpR: β-lactamase; bla; confers resistance to ampicillin, carbenicillin, and related antibiotics
   6837..6941    -  promoter       AmpR promoter: bla
