[The description below was written by a language model from this plasmid's Addgene catalogue record and pLannotate feature annotations shown in this document.]
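Description:
pHLsec-FAP is a mammalian expression plasmid built on the pHLsec backbone and carrying the human fibroblast activation protein alpha (FAP, also called seprase) coding sequence without mutations. It is maintained in E. coli as a high-copy plasmid through a ColE1/pUC-type origin and is selected with ampicillin via the β-lactamase gene and its own promoter. Remnants of the lac promoter/operator region and a lacI fragment are also annotated in the bacterial portion, but they appear to be backbone leftovers rather than functional parts of the expression cassette. The catalogue lists a total size of 6,987 bp, while the annotated sequencing result is 6,968 nt, a small discrepancy the record does not explain.

Expression is driven by a CAG-style arrangement: a CMV immediate-early enhancer, the chicken β-actin promoter and a chimeric chicken β-actin/rabbit β-globin intron, which together give strong constitutive transcription in mammalian cells. The short HBB fragments flagging the cassette are most likely β-globin exon sequence associated with the intron and 3′ region, and transcripts are terminated by the rabbit β-globin polyadenylation signal. The FAP open reading frame is followed in frame by a C-terminal histidine tag (recorded as 8xHis) and a Twin-Strep tag, allowing capture on metal-affinity and Strep-Tactin resins. The pHLsec backbone is generally used for secreted protein production, but no signal peptide is annotated in the feature table, so the record does not establish whether FAP is made in a secreted or membrane-bound form.

FAP is a cell-surface serine protease with post-proline cleaving activity. The plasmid is intended for producing tagged recombinant human enzyme in mammalian cells, and the associated work concerns kinetic profiling of FAP inhibitors.
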