Addgene plasmid #239817: pHLsec-FAP
Purpose: Expresses human fibroblast activation protein alpha (FAP) in mammalian cells
Depositing lab: Ingrid De Meester. Depositing organization: Universiteit Antwerpen. Publication: In vitro kinetic profiling by enzymatic approaches to select FAPIs with a long residence time. Verhulst E, Brzeminski P, de Groot A, Wals JW, Michiels R, Fabisiak A, Thys J, Grintsevich S, Van Rymenant Y, Peeters S, Lambregts S, Sim Y, Verstraete R, Van Wielendaele P, Berg M, Elvas F, Van Ostade X, Rosch F, Lambeir AM, De Winter H, Van Der Veken P, De Meester I. Eur J Med Chem. 2026 Feb 15;304:118494. doi: 10.1016/j.ejmech.2025.118494. Epub 2025 Dec 18. PubMed 41455278.
Backbone
  Vector backbone: pHLsec
  Backbone size w/o insert (bp): 4511
  Total vector size (bp): 6987
  Modifications to backbone: None
  Vector type: Mammalian Expression
Growth in bacteria
  Bacterial resistance: Ampicillin, 100 μg/mL
  Growth temperature: 37°C
  Growth strain: DH5alpha
  Growth instructions: None
  Copy number: High Copy
Gene/Insert
  Gene/Insert name: Fibroblast activation protein alpha (alt names: Seprase; FAP; Fibroblast activation protein)
  Species: H. sapiens (human)
  Insert size (bp): 2229
  Mutation: No mutations
  GenBank ID: NM_004460.5 NM_004460.5
  Entrez Gene: FAP (a.k.a. DPPIV, FAPA, FAPalpha, SIMP)
  Promoter: Chicken beta-actin
  Tag / fusion protein: 8xHIS tag (C terminal on insert); TwinStrep tag (C terminal on insert)
  Cloning method: Gateway Cloning
  Sequencing primers: 5′ Not known, cloned by GenScript; 3′ Not known, cloned by GenScript
Resource information
  A portion of this plasmid was derived from a plasmid made by: The gene was cloned into the pHLsec plasmid backbone by GenScript.
Terms and licenses: Academic/Nonprofit Terms; Industry Terms: Not Available to Industry
How to cite: pHLsec-FAP was a gift from Ingrid De Meester (Addgene plasmid # 239817 ; http://n2t.net/addgene:239817 ; RRID:Addgene_239817)
